Addgene plasmid #191171: EK0396 BFPmut-stop-t70587 (pEAQ)
Purpose: EK0208 in plant-expressable format; Trigger 1 in 3' UTR of an inactive BFP
Depositing lab: Xiaojing Gao. Depositing organization: Stanford University. Publication: Modular, programmable RNA sensing using ADAR editing in living cells. Kaseniit KE, Katz N, Kolber NS, Call CC, Wengier DL, Cody WB, Sattely ES, Gao XJ. Nat Biotechnol. 2022 Oct 5. pii: 10.1038/s41587-022-01493-x. doi: 10.1038/s41587-022-01493-x. PubMed 36198772.
Backbone
  Vector backbone: pEAQ
  Vector type: Plant Expression
Growth in bacteria
  Bacterial resistance: Kanamycin, 50 μg/mL
  Growth temperature: 37°C
  Growth strain: DH5alpha
  Copy number: Low Copy
Gene/Insert
  Gene/Insert name: t70587 (plant)
  Species: Synthetic
  Mutation: WT
  Cloning method: Unknown
Terms and licenses: Academic/Nonprofit Terms; Industry Terms: Not Available to Industry
Depositor comments: Please see https://rnasensing.bio/ for more details. Please visit https://www.biorxiv.org/content/10.1101/2022.01.28.478207v1 for bioRxiv preprint.
How to cite: EK0396 BFPmut-stop-t70587 (pEAQ) was a gift from Xiaojing Gao (Addgene plasmid # 191171 ; http://n2t.net/addgene:191171 ; RRID:Addgene_191171)
