[The description below was written by a language model from this plasmid's Addgene catalogue record and pLannotate feature annotations shown in this document.]
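Description:
EK0396 BFPmut-stop-t70587 (pEAQ) is a plant expression plasmid built on the pEAQ binary backbone, about 10.8 kb in the sequenced record, intended for Agrobacterium-mediated T-DNA delivery into plant tissue. Outside the T-DNA borders it carries the broad-host-range incP oriV with its trans-acting replication protein trfA, a fragment of a ColE1-type origin, and a bacterial kanamycin resistance gene (aphA-3). This fits the recorded kanamycin selection and low copy number in E. coli.

Between the nopaline-type right and left border repeats lie three plant cassettes. The first is the payload. A CaMV 35S promoter (spanning the sequence origin) is followed by a region annotated as a cowpea mosaic virus RNA-2 fragment, which in pEAQ vectors corresponds to the CPMV-derived leader used to boost translation. Next come an mTagBFP2 coding sequence, a partial HA-tag match, and a NOS terminator. According to the catalogue entry, the BFP is an inactive mutant that ends in a stop codon, and the synthetic trigger sequence t70587 ("Trigger 1") sits in its 3' UTR. The trigger itself is not annotated but would fall in the unannotated stretch before the terminator. The second cassette uses a 35S promoter and CaMV poly(A) signal to express the tomato bushy stunt virus P19 protein, a silencing suppressor that sustains transient expression. The third is a NOS promoter–nptII–NOS terminator cassette, a plant-selectable kanamycin/neomycin marker.

The record describes it as the plant-expressible version of another construct, EK0208. It supplies a defined target transcript for ADAR-editing-based programmable RNA sensors, while the non-fluorescent BFP keeps the trigger in an mRNA context without adding a reporter signal.
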