Features (pLannotate 1.2.2; 29 found; start..end, strand, type, name):
    479..823     +  CDS            POL2_CPMVS (fragment): Experimental evidence at protein level: Swiss-Prot protein existence level 1. [Small capsid protein C-terminus part]: Acts as a suppressor of RNA-mediated gene silencing, also known as post-transcriptional gene silencing (PTGS), a mechanism of plant viral defense that limits the accumulation of viral RNAs. From Cowpea mosaic virus (strain SB) (CPMV).
    833..1543    +  CDS            mTagBFP2: mTagBFP2 is a basic (constitutively fluorescent) blue fluorescent protein published in 2011, derived from Entacmaea quadricolor. It is reported to be a very rapidly-maturing monomer with very low acid sensitivity.
   1562..1588    +  CDS            3xHA (fragment): three tandem HA epitope tags
   1922..1945    +  misc_feature   MCS (fragment): pBluescript multiple cloning site
   1952..2204    +  terminator     NOS terminator: nopaline synthase terminator and poly(A) signal
   2267..2285    +  misc_feature   MCS (fragment): pUC18/19 multiple cloning site
   2336..2681    +  promoter       CaMV 35S promoter: strong constitutive promoter from cauliflower mosaic virus
   2633..2679    +  promoter       minimal CaMV 35S promoter: minimal 35S promoter from cauliflower mosaic virus
   2691..2709    -  misc_feature   MCS (fragment): pUC18/19 multiple cloning site
   2720..3235    +  CDS            P19_TBSVC: Experimental evidence at protein level: Swiss-Prot protein existence level 1. Acts as a suppressor of RNA-mediated gene silencing, also known as post-transcriptional gene silencing (PTGS), a mechanism of plant viral defense that limits the accumulation of viral RNAs. Binds to short interfering RNAs (siRNAs) with high affinity. Acts as a molecular caliper to specifically select siRNAs based on the length of the duplex region of the RNA (By similarity). From Tomato bushy stunt virus (strain Cherry) (TBSV).
   3308..3484    +  polyA_signal   CaMV poly(A) signal: cauliflower mosaic virus polyadenylation signal
   4082..4265    +  promoter       NOS promoter: nopaline synthase promoter NOS promoter
   4286..5080    +  CDS            NeoR/KanR: aminoglycoside phosphotransferase from Tn5; aph(3')-II (or nptII); confers resistance to neomycin, kanamycin, and G418 (Geneticin®)
   5101..5250    +  CDS            ble (fragment): BLE_KLEPN - Experimental evidence at protein level: Swiss-Prot protein existence level 1. Binding protein with a strong affinity to the bleomycin family of antibiotics. Binds to CL990; an antimitotic-antibiotic compound. From Klebsiella pneumoniae.
   5257..5346    +  CDS            ocd (fragment): OCD_AGRFC - Experimental evidence at protein level: Swiss-Prot protein existence level 1. Catalyzes the conversion of L-ornithine into L-proline with release of ammonia. Is involved in the utilization of nopaline, a catabolic pathway that proceeds through L-arginine and L-ornithine to L-proline. Nopaline is a predominant opine in plant cells transformed with Ti plasmid pTiC58. From Agrobacterium fabrum (strain C58 / ATCC 33970) (Agrobacterium tumefaciens (strain C58)).
   5349..5459    +  CDS            ocd (fragment): OCD_AGRFC - Experimental evidence at protein level: Swiss-Prot protein existence level 1. Catalyzes the conversion of L-ornithine into L-proline with release of ammonia. Is involved in the utilization of nopaline, a catabolic pathway that proceeds through L-arginine and L-ornithine to L-proline. Nopaline is a predominant opine in plant cells transformed with Ti plasmid pTiC58. From Agrobacterium fabrum (strain C58 / ATCC 33970) (Agrobacterium tumefaciens (strain C58)).
   5466..5718    +  terminator     NOS terminator: nopaline synthase terminator and poly(A) signal
   5809..5833    -  misc_feature   LB T-DNA repeat: left border repeat from nopaline C58 T-DNA
   6201..6832    -  rep_origin     oriV: incP origin of replication
   6922..8070    -  CDS            trfA: trans-acting replication protein that binds to and activates oriV
   8369..9163    -  CDS            KanR: aminoglycoside phosphotransferase; aphA-3; confers resistance to kanamycin
   9355..9686    +  mobile_element IS1 (fragment): prokaryotic transposable element IS1
   9687..9738    +  misc_feature   bom (fragment): basis of mobility region from pBR322
   9924..10276   -  rep_origin     ori (fragment): high-copy-number ColE1/pMB1/pBR322/pUC origin of replication
  10276..10331   +  mobile_element IS1 (fragment): prokaryotic transposable element IS1
  10455..10479   -  misc_feature   RB T-DNA repeat: right border repeat from nopaline C58 T-DNA
  10494..10644   -  rep_origin     f1 ori (fragment) (sequence partly withheld): f1 bacteriophage origin of replication; arrow indicates direction of (+) strand synthesis
  10642..10797   -  CDS            lacZα (fragment) (sequence partly withheld): LacZα fragment of β-galactosidase; lacZ fragment
  10825..315     +  promoter       CaMV 35S promoter (fragment) (across the origin): strong constitutive promoter from cauliflower mosaic virus
>Addgene plasmid #191171 | EK0396 BFPmut-stop-t70587 (pEAQ) | addgene full sequence | sequence record 375611 | Addgene NGS Result
GGAAACCTCCTCGGATTCCATTGCCCAGCTATCTGTCACTTTATTGAGAAGATAGTGGAAAAGGAAGGTG
GCTCCTACAAATGCCATCATTGCGATAAAGGAAAGGCCATCGTTGAAGATGCCTCTGCCGACAGTGGTCC
CAAAGATGGACCCCCACCCACGAGGAGCATCGTGGAAAAAGAAGACGTTCCAACCACGTCTTCAAAGCAA
GTGGATTGATGTGATATCTCCACTGACGTAAGGGATGACGCACAATCCCACTATCCTTCGCAAGACCCTT
CCTCTATATAAGGAAGTTCATTTCATTTGGAGAGGTATTAAAATCTTAATAGGTTTTGATAAAAGCGAAC
GTGGGGAAACCCGAACCAAACCTTCTTCTAAACTCTCTCTCATCTCTCTTAAAGCAAACTTCTCTCTTGT
CTTTCTTGCGTGAGCGATCTTCAACGTTGTCAGATCGTGCTTCGGCACCAGTACAACGTTTTCTTTCACT
GAAGCGAAATCAAAGATCTCTTTGTGGACACGTAGTGCGGCGCCATTAAATAACGTGTACTTGTCCTATT
CTTGTCGGTGTGGTCTTGGGAAAAGAAAGCTTGCTGGAGGCTGCTGTTCAGCCCCATACATTACTTGTTA
CGATTCTGCTGACTTTCGGCGGGTGCAATATCTCTACTTCTGCTTGACGAGGTATTGTTGCCTGTACTTC
TTTCTTCTTCTTCTTGCTGATTGGTTCTATAAGAAATCTAGTATTTTCTTTGAAACAGAGTTTTCCCGTG
GTTTTCGAACTTGGAGAAAGATTGTTAAGCTTCTGTATATTCTGCCCAAATTCGCGACCGGTATGGTGTC
TAAGGGCGAAGAGCTGATTAAGGAGAACATGCACATGAAGCTGTACATGGAGGGCACCGTGGACAACCAT
CACTTCAAGTGCACATCCGAGGGCGAAGGCAAGCCCTACGAGGGCACCCAGACCATGAGAATCAAGGTGG
TCGAGGGCGGCCCTCTCCCCTTCGCCTTCGACATCCTGGCTACTAGCTTCCTCTACGGCAGCAAGACCTT
CATCAACCACACCCAGGGCATCCCCGACTTCTTCAAGCAGTCCTTCCCTGAGGGCTTCACATGGGAGAGA
GTCACCACATACGAGGACGGGGGCGTGCTGACCGCTACCCAGGACACCAGCCTCCAGGACGGCTGCCTCA
TCTACAACGTCAAGATCAGAGGGGTGAACTTCACATCCAACGGCCCTGTGATGCAGAAGAAAACACTCGG
CTGGGAGGCCTTCACCGAAACGCTGTACCCCGCTGACGGCGGCCTGGAAGGCAGAAACGACATGGCCCTG
AAGCTCGTGGGCGGGAGCCATCTGATCGCAAACGCCAAGACCACATATAGATCCAAGAAACCCGCTAAGA
ACCTCAAGATGCCTGGCGTCTACTATGTGGACTACAGACTGGAAAGAATCAAGGAGGCCAACAACGAAAC
CTACGTCGAGCAGCACGCGGTGGCAGTGGCCAGATACTGCGACCTCCCTAGCAAACTGGGGCACAAACTT
AATTGAAGCTAGCTGGCTGGATACCCATACGATGTTCCAGATTACGCTCTCGAGACCGGTATAGCTCTCT
ATTTGCACCAGTGGTCTATCGGTACGTAAGGCCCAACAATGACGCGGATAGAAGGAAACACTCATCCGTG
TCGACTTGGTGGATCCGGGCCCGTCGAGGCCTTTAACTCTGGTTTCATTAAATTTTCTTTAGTTTGAATT
TACTGTTATTCGGTGTGCATTTCTATGTTTGGTGAGCGGTTTTCTGTGCTCAGAGTGTGTTTATTTTATG
TAATTTAATTTCTTTGTGAGCTCCTGTTTAGCAGGTCGTCCCTTCAGCAAGGACACAAAAAGATTTTAAT
TTTATTAAAAAAAAAAAAAAAAAAAAGACCGGGAATTCGATATCAAGCTTATCGACCTGCAGATCGTTCA
AACATTTGGCAATAAAGTTTCTTAAGATTGAATCCTGTTGCCGGTCTTGCGATGATTATCATATAATTTC
TGTTGAATTACGTTAAGCATGTAATAATTAACATGTAATGCATGACGTTATTTATGAGATGGGTTTTTAT
GATTAGAGTCCCGCAATTATACATTTAATACGCGATAGAAAACAAAATATAGCGCGCAAACTAGGATAAA
TTATCGCGCGCGGTGTCATCTATGTTACTAGATCTCTAGAGTCTCAAGCTTGGCGCGCCAGCTTGGCGTA
ATCATGGTCATAGCTGTTGCGATTAAGAATTCGAGCTCGGTACCCCCCTACTCCAAAAATGTCAAAGATA
CAGTCTCAGAAGACCAAAGGGCTATTGAGACTTTTCAACAAAGGGTAATTTCGGGAAACCTCCTCGGATT
CCATTGCCCAGCTATCTGTCACTTCATCGAAAGGACAGTAGAAAAGGAAGGTGGCTCCTACAAATGCCAT
CATTGCGATAAAGGAAAGGCTATCATTCAAGATGCCTCTGCCGACAGTGGTCCCAAAGATGGACCCCCAC
CCACGAGGAGCATCGTGGAAAAAGAAGACGTTCCAACCACGTCTTCAAAGCAAGTGGATTGATGTGACAT
CTCCACTGACGTAAGGGATGACGCACAATCCCACTATCCTTCGCAAGACCCTTCCTCTATATAAGGAAGT
TCATTTCATTTGGAGAGGACAGCCCAAGCTTCGACTCTAGAGGATCCCCTTAAATCGATATGGAACGAGC
TATACAAGGAAACGACGCTAGGGAACAAGCTAACAGTGAACGTTGGGATGGAGGATCAGGAGGTACCACT
TCTCCCTTCAAACTTCCTGACGAAAGTCCGAGTTGGACTGAGTGGCGGCTACATAACGATGAGACGAATT
CGAATCAAGATAATCCCCTTGGTTTCAAGGAAAGCTGGGGTTTCGGGAAAGTTGTATTTAAGAGATATCT
CAGATACGACAGGACGGAAGCTTCACTGCACAGAGTCCTTGGATCTTGGACGGGAGATTCGGTTAACTAT
GCAGCATCTCGATTTTTCGGTTTCGACCAGATCGGATGTACCTATAGTATTCGGTTTCGAGGAGTTAGTA
TCACCGTTTCTGGAGGGTCTCGAACTCTTCAGCATCTCTGTGAGATGGCAATTCGGTCTAAGCAAGAACT
GCTACAGCTTGCCCCAATCGAAGTGGAAAGTAATGTATCAAGAGGATGCCCTGAAGGTACTCAAACCTTC
GAAAAAGAAAGCGAGTAAGTCGAGGGCGAGCTCGAATTCGGTACGCTGAAATCACCAGTCTCTCTCTACA
AATCTATCTCTCTCTATTTTCTCCATAAATAATGTGTGAGTAGTTTCCCGATAAGGGAAATTAGGGTTCT
TATAGGGTTTCGCTCATGTGTTGAGCATATAAGAAACCCTTAGTATGTATTTGTATTTGTAAAATACTTC
TATCAATAAAATTTCTAATTCCTAAAACCAAAATCCAGTACTAAAATCCAGATCTCCTAAAGTCCCTATA
GATCTTTGTCGTGAATATAAACCAGACACGAGACGACTAAACCTGGAGCCCAGACGCCGTTCGAAGCTAG
AAGTACCGCTTAGGCAGGAGGCCGTTAGGGAAAAGATGCTAAGGCAGGGTTGGTTACGTTGACTCCCCCG
TAGGTTTGGTTTAAATATGATGAAGTGGACGGAAGGAAGGAGGAAGACAAGGAAGGATAAGGTTGCAGGC
CCTGTGCAAGGTAAGAAGATGGAAATTTGATAGAGGTACGCTACTATACTTATACTATACGCTAAGGGAA
TGCTTGTATTTATACCCTATACCCCCTAATAACCCCTTATCAATTTAAGAAATAATCCGCATAAGCCCCC
GCTTAAAAATTGGTATCAGAGCCATGAATAGGTCTATGACCAAAACTCAAGAGGATAAAACCTCACCAAA
ATACGAAAGAGTTCTTAACTCTAAAGATAAAAGATGGCGCGTGGCCGGCCATGAGCGGAGAATTAAGGGA
GTCACGTTATGACCCCCGCCGATGACGCGGGACAAGCCGTTTTACGTTTGGAACTGACAGAACCGCAACG
TTGAAGGAGCCACTCAGCCGCGGGTTTCTGGAGTTTAATGAGCTAAGCACATACGTCAGAAACCATTATT
GCGCGTTCAAAAGTCGCCTAAGGTCACTATCAGCTAGCAAATATTTCTTGTCAAAAATGCTCCACTGACG
TTCCATAAATTCCCCTCGGTATCCAATTAGAGTCTCATATTCACTCTCAATCCAAATAATCTGCACCGGA
TCTGGATCGTTTCGCATGATTGAACAAGATGGATTGCACGCAGGTTCTCCGGCCGCTTGGGTGGAGAGGC
TATTCGGCTATGACTGGGCACAACAGACAATCGGCTGCTCTGATGCCGCCGTGTTCCGGCTGTCAGCGCA
GGGGCGCCCGGTTCTTTTTGTCAAGACCGACCTGTCCGGTGCCCTGAATGAACTGCAGGACGAGGCAGCG
CGGCTATCGTGGCTGGCCACGACGGGCGTTCCTTGCGCAGCTGTGCTCGACGTTGTCACTGAAGCGGGAA
GGGACTGGCTGCTATTGGGCGAAGTGCCGGGGCAGGATCTCCTGTCATCTCACCTTGCTCCTGCCGAGAA
AGTATCCATCATGGCTGATGCAATGCGGCGGCTGCATACGCTTGATCCGGCTACCTGCCCATTCGACCAC
CAAGCGAAACATCGCATCGAGCGAGCACGTACTCGGATGGAAGCCGGTCTTGTCGATCAGGATGATCTGG
ACGAAGAGCATCAGGGGCTCGCGCCAGCCGAACTGTTCGCCAGGCTCAAGGCGCGCATGCCCGACGGCGA
TGATCTCGTCGTGACCCATGGCGATGCCTGCTTGCCGAATATCATGGTGGAAAATGGCCGCTTTTCTGGA
TTCATCGACTGTGGCCGGCTGGGTGTGGCGGACCGCTATCAGGACATAGCGTTGGCTACCCGTGATATTG
CTGAAGAGCTTGGCGGCGAATGGGCTGACCGCTTCCTCGTGCTTTACGGTATCGCCGCTCCCGATTCGCA
GCGCATCGCCTTCTATCGCCTTCTTGACGAGTTCTTCTGAGCGGGACTCTGGGGTTCGAAATGACCGACC
AAGCGACGCCCAACCTGCCATCACGAGATTTCGATTCCACCGCCGCCTTCTATGAAAGGTTGGGCTTCGG
AATCGTTTTCCGGGACGCCGGCTGGATGATCCTCCAGCGCGGGGATCTCATGCTGGAGTTCTTCGCCCAC
GGGATCTCTGCGGAACAGGCGGTCGAAGGTGCCGATATCATTACGACAGCAACGGCCGACAAGCACAACG
CCACGATCCTGAGCGACAATATGATCGCGGCGTCCACATCAACGGCGTCGGCGGCGACTGCCCAGGCAAG
ACCGAGATGCACCGCGATATCTTGCTGCGTTCGGATATTTTCGTGGAGTTCCCGCCACAGACCCGGATGA
TCCCCGATCGTTCAAACATTTGGCAATAAAGTTTCTTAAGATTGAATCCTGTTGCCGGTCTTGCGATGAT
TATCATATAATTTCTGTTGAATTACGTTAAGCATGTAATAATTAACATGTAATGCATGACGTTATTTATG
AGATGGGTTTTTATGATTAGAGTCCCGCAATTATACATTTAATACGCGATAGAAAACAAAATATAGCGCG
CAAACTAGGATAAATTATCGCGCGCGGTGTCATCTATGTTACTAGATCGGGGGCCGGCCCTCACTGGTGA
AAAGAAAAACCACCCCAGTACATTAAAAACGTCCGCAATGTGTTATTAAGTTGTCTAAGCGTCAATTTGT
TTACACCACAATATATCCTGCCACCAGCCAGCCAACAGCTCCCCGACCGGCAGCTCGGCACAAAATCACC
ACTCGATACAGGCAGCCCATCAGTCCGGGACGGCGTCAGCGGGAGAGCCGTTGTAAGGCGGCAGACTTTG
CTCATGTTACCGATGCTATTCGGAAGAACGGCAACTAAGCTGCCGGGTTTGAAACACGGATGATCTCGCG
GAGGGTAGCATGTTGATTGTAACGATGACAGAGCGTTGCTGCCTGTGATCAAATATCATCTCCCTCGCAG
AGATCCGAATTATCAGCCTTCTTATTCATTTCTCGCTTAACCGTGACAGAGTAGACAGGCTGTCTCGCGG
CCGAGGGGCGCAGCCCCTGGGGGGATGGGAGGCCCGCGTTAGCGGGCCGGGAGGGTTCGAGAAGGGGGGG
CACCCCCCTTCGGCGTGCGCGGTCACGCGCACAGGGCGCAGCCCTGGTTAAAAACAAGGTTTATAAATAT
TGGTTTAAAAGCAGGTTAAAAGACAGGTTAGCGGTGGCCGAAAAACGGGCGGAAACCCTTGCAAATGCTG
GATTTTCTGCCTGTGGACAGCCCCTCAAATGTCAATAGGTGCGCCCCTCATCTGTCAGCACTCTGCCCCT
CAAGTGTCAAGGATCGCGCCCCTCATCTGTCAGTAGTCGCGCCCCTCAAGTGTCAATACCGCAGGGCACT
TATCCCCAGGCTTGTCCACATCATCTGTGGGAAACTCGCGTAAAATCAGGCGTTTTCGCCGATTTGCGAG
GCTGGCCAGCTCCACGTCGCCGGCCGAAATCGAGCCTGCCCCTCATCTGTCAACGCCGCGCCGGGTGAGT
CGGCCCCTCAAGTGTCAACGTCCGCCCCTCATCTGTCAGTGAGGGCCAAGTTTTCCGCGAGGTATCCACA
ACGCCGGCGGCCGCGGTGTCTCGCACACGGCTTCGACGGCGTTTCTGGCGCGTTTGCAGGGCCATAGACG
GCCGCCAGCCCAGCGGCGAGGGCAACCAGCCCGGTGAGCGTCGGAAAGGCGCTCGGTCTTGCCTTGCTCG
TCGGTGATGTACACTAGTCGCTGGCTGCTGAACCCCCAGCCGGAACTGACCCCACAAGGCCCTAGCGTTT
GCAATGCACCAGGTCATCATTGACCCAGGCGTGTTCCACCAGGCCGCTGCCTCGCAACTCTTCGCAGGCT
TCGCCGACCTGCTCGCGCCACTTCTTCACGCGGGTGGAATCCGATCCGCACATGAGGCGGAAGGTTTCCA
GCTTGAGCGGGTACGGCTCCCGGTGCGAGCTGAAATAGTCGAACATCCGTCGGGCCGTCGGCGACAGCTT
GCGGTACTTCTCCCATATGAATTTCGTGTAGTGGTCGCCAGCAAACAGCACGACGATTTCCTCGTCGATC
AGGACCTGGCAACGGGACGTTTTCTTGCCACGGTCCAGGACGCGGAAGCGGTGCAGCAGCGACACCGATT
CCAGGTGCCCAACGCGGTCGGACGTGAAGCCCATCGCCGTCGCCTGTAGGCGCGACAGGCATTCCTCGGC
CTTCGTGTAATACCGGCCATTGATCGACCAGCCCAGGTCCTGGCAAAGCTCGTAGAACGTGAAGGTGATC
GGCTCGCCGATAGGGGTGCGCTTCGCGTACTCCAACACCTGCTGCCACACCAGTTCGTCATCGTCGGCCC
GCAGCTCGACGCCGGTGTAGGTGATCTTCACGTCCTTGTTGACGTGGAAAATGACCTTGTTTTGCAGCGC
CTCGCGCGGGATTTTCTTGTTGCGCGTGGTGAACAGGGCAGAGCGGGCCGTGTCGTTTGGCATCGCTCGC
ATCGTGTCCGGCCACGGCGCAATATCGAACAAGGAAAGCTGCATTTCCTTGATCTGCTGCTTCGTGTGTT
TCAGCAACGCGGCCTGCTTGGCCTCGCTGACCTGTTTTGCCAGGTCCTCGCCGGCGGTTTTTCGCTTCTT
GGTCGTCATAGTTCCTCGCGTGTCGATGGTCATCGACTTCGCCAAACCTGCCGCCTCCTGTTCGAGACGA
CGCGAACGCTCCACGGCGGCCGATGGCGCGGGCAGGGCAGGGGGAGCCAGTTGCACGCTGTCGCGCTCGA
TCTTGGCCGTAGCTTGCTGGACCATCGAGCCGACGGACTGGAAGGTTTCGCGGGGCGCACGCATGACGGT
GCGGCTTGCGATGGTTTCGGCATCCTCGGCGGAAAACCCCGCGTCGATCAGTTCTTGCCTGTATGCCTTC
CGGTCAAACGTCCGATTCATTCACCCTCCTTGCGGGATTGCCCCGACTCACGCCGGGGCAATGTGCCCTT
ATTCCTGATTTGACCCGCCTGGTGCCTTGGTGTCCAGATAATCCACCTTATCGGCAATGAAGTCGGTCCC
GTAGACCGTCTGGCCGTCCTTCTCGTACTTGGTATTCCGAATCTTGCCCTGCACGAATACCAGCGACCCC
TTGCCCAAATACTTGCCGTGGGCCTCGGCCTGAGAGCCAAAACACTTGATGCGGAAGAAGTCGGTGCGCT
CCTGCTTGTCGCCGGCATCGTTGCGCCACATCTAGGTACTAAAACAATTCATCCAGTAAAATATAATATT
TTATTTTCTCCCAATCAGGCTTGATCCCCAGTAAGTCAAAAAATAGCTCGACATACTGTTCTTCCCCGAT
ATCCTCCCTGATCGACCGGACGCAGAAGGCAATGTCATACCACTTGTCCGCCCTGCCGCTTCTCCCAAGA
TCAATAAAGCCACTTACTTTGCCATCTTTCACAAAGATGTTGCTGTCTCCCAGGTCGCCGTGGGAAAAGA
CAAGTTCCTCTTCGGGCTTTTCCGTCTTTAAAAAATCATACAGCTCGCGCGGATCTTTAAATGGAGTGTC
TTCTTCCCAGTTTTCGCAATCCACATCGGCCAGATCGTTATTCAGTAAGTAATCCAATTCGGCTAAGCGG
CTGTCTAAGCTATTCGTATAGGGACAATCCGATATGTCGATGGAGTGAAAGAGCCTGATGCACTCCGCAT
ACAGCTCGATAATCTTTTCAGGGCTTTGTTCATCTTCATACTCTTCCGAGCAAAGGACGCCATCGGCCTC
ACTCATGAGCAGATTGCTCCAGCCATCATGCCGTTCAAAGTGCAGGACCTTTGGAACAGGCAGCTTTCCT
TCCAGCCATAGCATCATGTCCTTTTCCCGTTCCACATCATAGGTGGTCCCTTTATACCGGCTGTCCGTCA
TTTTTAAATATAGGTTTTCATTTTCTCCCACCAGCTTATATACCTTAGCAGGAGACATTCCTTCCGTATC
TTTTACGCAGCGGTATTTTTCGATCAGTTTTTTCAATTCCGGTGATATTCTCATTTTAGCCATTTATTAT
TTCCTTCCTCTTTTCTACAGTATTTAAAGATACCCCAAGAAGCTAATTATAACAAGACGAACTCCAATTC
ACTGTTCCTTGCATTCTAAAACCTTAAATACCAGAAAACAGCTTTTTCAAAGTTGTTTTCAAAGTTGGCG
TATAACATAGTATCGACGGAGCCGATTTTGAAACCACAATTATGGGTGATGCTGCCAACTTACTGATTTA
GTGTATGATGGTGTTTTTGAGGTGCTCCAGTGGCTTCTGTTTCTATCAGCTGTCCCTCCTGTTCAGCTAC
TGACGGGGTGGTGCGTAACGGCAAAAGCACCGCCGGACATCAGCGCTATCTCTGCTCTCACTGCCGTAAA
ACATGGCAACTGCAGTTCACTTACACCGCTTCTCAACCCGGTACGCACCAGAAAATCATTGATATGGCCA
TGAATGGCGTTGGATGCCGGGCAACAGCCCGCATTATGGGCGTTGGCCTCAACACGATTTTACGTCACTT
AAAAAACTCAGGCCGCAGTCGGTAACTATGCGGTGTGAAATACCGCACAGATGCGTAAGGAGAAAATACC
GCATCAGGCGCTCTTCCGCTTCCTCGCTCACTGACTCGCTGCGCTCGGTCGTTCGGCTGCGGCGAGCGGT
ATCAGCTCACTCAAAGGCGGTAATACGGTTATCCACAGAATCAGGGGATAACGCAGGAAAGAACATGTGA
GCAAAAGGCCAGCAAAAGGCCAGGAACCGTAAAAAGGCCGCGTTGCTGGCGTTTTTCCATAGGCTCCGCC
CCCCTGACGAGCATCACAAAAATCGACGCTCAAGTCAGAGGTGGCGAAACCCGACAGGACTATAAAGATA
CCAGGCGTTTCCCCCTGGAAGCTCCCTCGTGCGCTCTCCTGTTCCGACCCTGCCGCTTACCGGATACCTG
TCCGCCTTTCTCCCTTCGGGAAGCGTGGCGCTTTCTCATAGCTCACGCTGTAGGTATCTCAGTTCGGTGT
AGGTCGTTCGCTCCAAGCTGGGCTGTGTGCACGAACCCCCCGTTCAGCCCGACCGCTGCGCCTTATCCGG
TAACTATCGTCTTGAGTCCAACCCGGTAAGACACGACTTATCGCCACTGGCAGCAGGTAACCTCGCGCAT
ACAGCCGGGCAGTGACGTCATCGTCTGCGCGGAAATGGACGGGCCCCCGGCGCCAGATCTGGGGAACCCT
GTGGTTGGCATGCACATACAAATGGACGAACGGATAAACCTTTTCACGCCCTTTTAAATATCCGATTATT
CTAATAAACGCTCTTTTCTCTTAGGTTTACCCGCCAATATATCCTGTCAAACACTGATAGTTT
[106 nt withheld, positions 10494-10599]
G
[44 nt withheld, positions 10601-10644]
CATTCAGGCTGCGCAACTGTTGGGAAGGGCGATCGGTGCGGGCCTCTTCGCTATTACGCCAGCTGGCGAA
AGGGGGATGTGCTGCAAGGCGATTAAGTTGGGTAACGCCAGGGTTTTCCCAGTCACGACGTTGTAAAACG
ACGGCCAGTGAATTGTTAATTAAGAATTCGAGCTCCACCGC
